>Addgene plasmid #128258 | pMRX-INU-TEX264-FLAG | addgene full sequence | sequence record 251626 | Addgene NGS Result
GACATTGATTATTGACTAGTTATTAATAGTAATCAATTACGGGGTCATTAGTTCATAGCCCATATATGGA
GTTCCGCGTTACATAACTTACGGTAAATGGCCCGCCTGGCTGACCGCCCAACGACCCCCGCCCATTGACG
TCAATAATGACGTATGTTCCCATAGTAACGCCAATAGGGACTTTCCATTGACGTCAATGGGTGGAGTATT
TACGGTAAACTGCCCACTTGGCAGTACATCAAGTGTATCATATGCCAAGTACGCCCCCTATTGACGTCAA
TGACGGTAAATGGCCCGCCTGGCATTATGCCCAGTACATGACCTTATGGGACTTTCCTACTTGGCAGTAC
ATCTACGTATTAGTCATCGCTATTACCATGCTAGAGAACCATCAGATGTTTCCAGGGTGCCCCAAGGACC
TGAAATGACCCTGTGCCTTATTTGAACTAACCAATCAGTTCGCTTCTCGCTTCTGTTCGCGCGCTTCTGC
TCCCCGAGCTCAATAAAAGAGCCCACAACCCCTCACTCGGCGCGCCAGTCCTCCGATTGACTGAGTCGCC
CGGGTACCCGTGTATCCAATAAACCCTCTTGCAGTTGCATCCGACTTGTGGTCTCGCTGTTCCTTGGGAG
GGTCTCCTCTGAGTGATTGACTACCCGTCAGCGGGGGTCTTTCATTTGGGGGCTCGTCCGGGATCGGGAG
ACCCCTGCCCAGGGACCACCGACCCACCACCGGGAGGTAAGCTGGCCAGCAACTTATCTGTGTCTGTCCG
ATTGTCTAGTGTCTATGACTGATTTTATGCGCCTGCGTCGGTACTAGTTAGCTAACTAGCTCTGTATCTG
GCGGACCCGTGGTGGAACTGACGAGTTCGGAACACCCGGCCGCAACCCTGGGAGACGTCCCAGGGACTTC
GGGGGCCGTTTTTGTGGCCCGACCTGAGTCCAAAAATCCCGATCGTTTTGGACTCTTTGGTGCACCCCCC
TTAGAGGAGGGATATGTGGTTCTGGTAGGAGACGAGAACCTAAAACAGTTCCCGCCTCCGTCTGAATTTT
TGCTTTCGGTTTGGGACCGAAGCCGCGCCGCGCGTCTTGTCTGCTGCAGCATCGTTCTGTGTTGTCTCTG
TCTGACTGTGTTTCTGTATTTGTCTGAAAATATGGGCCCGGGCCAGACTGTTACCACTCCCTTAAGTTTG
ACCTTAGGTCACTGGAAAGATGTCGAGCGGATCGCTCACAACCAGTCGGTAGATGTCAAGAAGAGACGTT
GGGTTACCTTCTGCTCTGCAGAATGGCCAACCTTTAACGTCGGATGGCCGCGAGACGGCACCTTTAACCG
AGACCTCATCACCCAGGTTAAGATCAAGGTCTTTTCACCTGGCCCGCATGGACACCCAGACCAGGTCCCC
TACATCGTGACCTGGGAAGCCTTGGCTTTTGACCCCCCTCCCTGGGTCAAGCCCTTTGTACACCCTAAGC
CTCCGCCTCCTCTTCCTCCATCCGCCCCGTCTCTCCCCCTTGAACCTCCTCGTTCGACCCCGCCTCGATC
CTCCCTTTATCCAGCCCTCACTCCTTCTCTAGGCGCCCCCATATGGCCATATGAGATCTTATATGGGGCA
CCCCCGCCCCTTGTAAACTTCCCTGACCCTGACATGACAAGAGTTACTAACAGCCCCTCTCTCCAAGCTC
ACTTACAGGCTCTCTACTTAGTCCAGCACGAAGTCTGGAGACCTCTGGCGGCAGCCTACCAAGAACAACT
GGACCGACCGGTGGTACCTCACCCTTACCGAGTCGGCGACACAGTGTGGGTCCGCCGACACCAGACTAAG
AACCTAGAACCTCGCTGGAAAGGACCTTACACAGTCCTGCTGACCACCCCCACCGCCCTCAAAGTAGACG
GCATCGCAGCTTGGATACACGCCGCCCACGTGAAGGCTGCCGACCCCGGGGGTGGACCATCCTCTAGACT
GCCGGATCTGCCATCGATATAAAGCTTAAAGGATCCATGTCGGACCTGCTACTACTGGGCCTGATTGGGG
GCCTGACTCTCTTACTGCTGCTGACGCTGCTGGCCTTTGCCGGGTACTCAGGGCTACTGGCTGGGGTGGA
AGTGAGTGCTGGGTCACCCCCCATCCGCAACGTCACTGTGGCCTACAAGTTCCACATGGGGCTCTATGGT
GAGACTGGGCGGCTTTTCACTGAGAGCTGCAGCATCTCTCCCAAGCTCCGCTCCATCGCTGTCTACTATG
ACAACCCCCACATGGTGCCCCCTGATAAGTGCCGATGTGCCGTGGGCAGCATCCTGAGTGAAGGTGAGGA
ATCGCCCTCCCCTGAGCTCATCGACCTCTACCAGAAATTTGGCTTCAAGGTGTTCTCCTTCCCGGCACCC
AGCCATGTGGTGACAGCCACCTTCCCCTACACCACCATTCTGTCCATCTGGCTGGCTACCCGCCGTGTCC
ATCCTGCCTTGGACACCTACATCAAGGAGCGGAAGCTGTGTGCCTATCCTCGGCTGGAGATCTACCAGGA
AGACCAGATCCATTTCATGTGCCCACTGGCACGGCAGGGAGACTTCTATGTGCCTGAGATGAAGGAGACA
GAGTGGAAATGGCGGGGGCTTGTGGAGGCCATTGACACCCAGGTGGATGGCACAGGAGCTGACACAATGA
GTGACACGAGTTCTGTAAGCTTGGAAGTGAGCCCTGGCAGCCGGGAGACTTCAGCTGCCACACTGTCACC
TGGGGCGAGCAGCCGTGGCTGGGATGACGGTGACACCCGCAGCGAGCACAGCTACAGCGAGTCAGGTGCC
AGCGGCTCCTCTTTTGAGGAGCTGGACTTGGAGGGCGAGGGGCCCTTAGGGGAGTCACGGCTGGACCCTG
GGACTGAGCCCCTGGGGACTACCAAGTGGCTCTGGGAGCCCACTGCCCCTGAGAAGGGCAAGGAGGCGAA
TTCGGGCTCTGGTTCAGGCGACTACAAAGACCATGACGGTGATTATAAAGATCATGACATCGACTACAAG
GATGACGATGACAAGTAATGATTTCTCGAGAGCGGCCGCTACGTAAATTCCGCCCCCCCCCCTAACGTTA
CTGGCCGAAGCCGCTTGGAATAAGGCCGGTGTGCGTTTGTCTATATGTTATTTTCCACCATATTGCCGTC
TTTTGGCAATGTGAGGGCCCGGAAACCTGGCCCTGTCTTCTTGACGAGCATTCCTAGGGGTCTTTCCCCT
CTCGCCAAAGGAATGCAAGGTCTGTTGAATGTCGTGAAGGAAGCAGTTCCTCTGGAAGTTTCTTGAAGAC
AAACAACGTCTGTAGCGACCCTTTGCAGGCAGCGGAACCCCCCACCTGGCGACAGGTGCCTCTGCGGCCA
AAAGCCACGTGTATAAGATACACCTGCAAAGGCGGCACAACCCCAGTGCCACGTTGTGAGTTGGATAGTT
GTGGAAAGAGTCAAATGGCTCTCCTCAAGCGTATTCAACAAGGGGCTGAAGGATGCCCAGAAGGTACCCC
ATTGTATGGGATCTGATCTGGGGCCTCGGTGCACATGCTTTACATGTGTTTAGTCGAGGTTAAAAAAACG
TCTAGGCCCCCCGAACCACGGGGACGTGGTTTTCCTTTGAAAAACACGATGATAATATGGCCACAACCGT
CGACATGATTGAACAAGATGGATTGCACGCAGGTTCTCCGGCCGCTTGGGTGGAGAGGCTATTCGGCTAT
GACTGGGCACAACAGACAATCGGCTGCTCTGATGCCGCCGTGTTCCGGCTGTCAGCGCAGGGGCGCCCGG
TTCTTTTTGTCAAGACCGACCTGTCCGGTGCCCTGAATGAACTGCAGGACGAGGCAGCGCGGCTATCGTG
GCTGGCCACGACGGGCGTTCCTTGCGCAGCTGTGCTCGACGTTGTCACTGAAGCGGGAAGGGACTGGCTG
CTATTGGGCGAAGTGCCGGGGCAGGATCTCCTGTCATCTCACCTTGCTCCTGCCGAGAAAGTATCCATCA
TGGCTGATGCAATGCGGCGGCTGCATACGCTTGATCCGGCTACCTGCCCATTCGACCACCAAGCGAAACA
TCGCATCGAGCGAGCACGTACTCGGATGGAAGCCGGTCTTGTCGATCAGGATGATCTGGACGAAGAGCAT
CAGGGGCTCGCGCCAGCCGAACTGTTCGCCAGGCTCAAGGCGCGCATGCCCGACGGCGAGGATCTCGTCG
TGACCCATGGCGATGCCTGCTTGCCGAATATCATGGTGGAAAATGGCCGCTTTTCTGGATTCATCGACTG
TGGCCGGCTGGGTGTGGCGGACCGCTATCAGGACATAGCGTTGGCTACCCGTGATATTGCTGAAGAGCTT
GGCGGCGAATGGGCTGACCGCTTCCTCGTGCTTTACGGTATCGCCGCTCCCGATTCGCAGCGCATCGCCT
TCTATCGCCTTCTTGACGAGTTCTTCTGAGTCGACCGCCCGCCCCACGACCCGCAGCGCCCGACCGAAAG
GAGCGCACGACCCCATGGCTCGACGATAAAATAAAAGATTTTATTTAGTCTCCAGAAAAAGGGGGGAATG
AAAGACCCCACCTGTAGGTTTGGCAAGCTAGCTTAAGTAACGCCATTTTGCAAGGCATGGAAAAATACAT
AACTGAGAATAGAGAAGTTCAGATCAAGGTCAGGAACAGATGGAACAGCTGAATATGGGCCAAACAGGAT
ATCTGTGGTAAGCAGTTCCTGCCCCGGCTCAGGGCCAAGAACAGATGGAACAGCTGAATATGGGCCAAAC
AGGATATCTGTGGTAAGCAGTTCCTGCCCCGGCTCAGGGCCAAGAACAGATGGTCCCCAGATGCGGTCCA
GCCCTCAGCAGTTTCTAGAGAACCATCAGATGTTTCCAGGGTGCCCCAAGGACCTGAAATGACCCTGTGC
CTTATTTGAACTAACCAATCAGTTCGCTTCTCGCTTCTGTTCGCGCGCTTCTGCTCCCCGAGCTCAATAA
AAGAGCCCACAACCCCTCACTCGGGGCGCCAGTCCTCCGATTGACTGAGTCGCCCGGGTACCCGTGTATC
CAATAAACCCTCTTGCAGTTGCATCCGACTTGTGGTCTCGCTGTTCCTTGGGAGGGTCTCCTCTGAGTGA
TTGACTACCCGTCAGCGGGGGTCTTTCACATGCAGCATGTATCAAAATTAATTTGGTTTTTTTTCTTAAG
TATTTACATTAAATGGCCATAGTTGCATTAATGAATCGGCCAACGCGCGGGGAGAGGCGGTTTGCGTATT
GGGCGCTCTTCCGCTTCCTCGCTCACTGACTCGCTGCGCTCGGTCGTTCGGCTGCGGCGAGCGGTATCAG
CTCACTCAAAGGCGGTAATACGGTTATCCACAGAATCAGGGGATAACGCAGGAAAGAACATGTGAGCAAA
AGGCCAGCAAAAGGCCAGGAACCGTAAAAAGGCCGCGTTGCTGGCGTTTTTCCATAGGCTCCGCCCCCCT
GACGAGCATCACAAAAATCGACGCTCAAGTCAGAGGTGGCGAAACCCGACAGGACTATAAAGATACCAGG
CGTTTCCCCCTGGAAGCTCCCTCGTGCGCTCTCCTGTTCCGACCCTGCCGCTTACCGGATACCTGTCCGC
CTTTCTCCCTTCGGGAAGCGTGGCGCTTTCTCATAGCTCACGCTGTAGGTATCTCAGTTCGGTGTAGGTC
GTTCGCTCCAAGCTGGGCTGTGTGCACGAACCCCCCGTTCAGCCCGACCGCTGCGCCTTATCCGGTAACT
ATCGTCTTGAGTCCAACCCGGTAAGACACGACTTATCGCCACTGGCAGCAGCCACTGGTAACAGGATTAG
CAGAGCGAGGTATGTAGGCGGTGCTACAGAGTTCTTGAAGTGGTGGCCTAACTACGGCTACACTAGAAGA
ACAGTATTTGGTATCTGCGCTCTGCTGAAGCCAGTTACCTTCGGAAAAAGAGTTGGTAGCTCTTGATCCG
GCAAACAAACCACCGCTGGTAGCGGTGGTTTTTTTGTTTGCAAGCAGCAGATTACGCGCAGAAAAAAAGG
ATCTCAAGAAGATCCTTTGATCTTTTCTACGGGGTCTGACGCTCAGTGGAACGAAAACTCACGTTAAGGG
ATTTTGGTCATGAGATTATCAAAAAGGATCTTCACCTAGATCCTTTTGCGGCCGGCCGCAAATCAATCTA
AAGTATATATGAGTAAACTTGGTCTGACAGTTACCAATGCTTAATCAGTGAGGCACCTATCTCAGCGATC
TGTCTATTTCGTTCATCCATAGTTGCCTGACTCCCCGTCGTGTAGATAACTACGATACGGGAGGGCTTAC
CATCTGGCCCCAGTGCTGCAATGATACCGCGAGACCCACGCTCACCGGCTCCAGATTTATCAGCAATAAA
CCAGCCAGCCGGAAGGGCCGAGCGCAGAAGTGGTCCTGCAACTTTATCCGCCTCCATCCAGTCTATTAAT
TGTTGCCGGGAAGCTAGAGTAAGTAGTTCGCCAGTTAATAGTTTGCGCAACGTTGTTGCCATTGCTACAG
GCATCGTGGTGTCACGCTCGTCGTTTGGTATGGCTTCATTCAGCTCCGGTTCCCAACGATCAAGGCGAGT
TACATGATCCCCCATGTTGTGCAAAAAAGCGGTTAGCTCCTTCGGTCCTCCGATCGTTGTCAGAAGTAAG
TTGGCCGCAGTGTTATCACTCATGGTTATGGCAGCACTGCATAATTCTCTTACTGTCATGCCATCCGTAA
GATGCTTTTCTGTGACTGGTGAGTACTCAACCAAGTCATTCTGAGAATAGTGTATGCGGCGACCGAGTTG
CTCTTGCCCGGCGTCAACACGGGATAATACCGCGCCACATAGCAGAACTTTAAAAGTGCTCATCATTGGA
AAACGTTCTTCGGGGCGAAAACTCTCAAGGATCTTACCGCTGTTGAGATCCAGTTCGATGTAACCCACTC
GTGCACCCAACTGATCTTCAGCATCTTTTACTTTCACCAGCGTTTCTGGGTGAGCAAAAACAGGAAGGCA
AAATGCCGCAAAAAAGGGAATAAGGGCGACACGGAAATGTTGAATACTCATACTCTTCCTTTTTCAATAT
TATTGAAGCATTTATCAGGGTTATTGTCTCATGAGCGGATACATATTTGAATGTATTTAGAAAAATAAAC
AAATAGGGGTTCCGCGCACATTTCCCCGAAAAGTGCCACCTGACGTCTAAGAAACCATTATTATCATGAC
ATTAACCTATAAAAATAGGCGTATCACGAGGCCCTTTCGTCTTCACTATAGGAGCTTGGCCCATTGCATA
CGTTGTATCCATATCATAATATGTACATTTATATTGGCTCATGTCCAACATTACCGCCATGTT
Features (pLannotate 1.2.2; 15 found; start..end, strand, type, name):
      1..380     +  enhancer       CMV enhancer: human cytomegalovirus immediate early enhancer
    381..676     +  LTR            3' LTR (ΔU3) (fragment): self-inactivating 3' long terminal repeat (LTR) from Moloney murine leukemia virus
    739..1096    +  misc_feature   MMLV Ψ: packaging signal of Moloney murine leukemia virus (MMLV)
   1161..1577    +  CDS            gag (truncated): truncated Moloney murine leukemia virus (MMLV) gag gene lacking the start codon
   1587..1961    +  misc_feature   pol region: Moloney murine leukemia virus (MMLV) pol region containing the splice acceptor site
   1997..2935    +  CDS            TEX264: TX264_HUMAN - Also known as ZSIG11 From Homo sapiens (Human).
   2960..3025    +  CDS            3xFLAG: three tandem FLAG® epitope tags, followed by an enterokinase cleavage site
   3063..3638    +  misc_feature   IRES2: internal ribosome entry site (IRES) of the encephalomyocarditis virus (EMCV)
   3645..4436    +  CDS            neo: KKA2_KLEPN - Also known as kan, nptII. Experimental evidence at protein level: Swiss-Prot protein existence level 1. Resistance to kanamycin, neomycin, paromomycin, ribostamycin, butirosin and gentamicin B. From Klebsiella pneumoniae.
   4547..4668    +  LTR            3' LTR (ΔU3) (fragment): self-inactivating 3' long terminal repeat (LTR) from Moloney murine leukemia virus
   4669..5138    +  LTR            LTR: long terminal repeat from Moloney murine leukemia virus
   5204..5256    -  CDS            lacI (fragment): lac repressor; lacI; The lac repressor binds to the lac operator to inhibit transcription in E. coli. This inhibition can be relieved by adding lactose or isopropyl-β-D-thiogalactopyranoside (IPTG).
   5439..6027    -  rep_origin     ori: high-copy-number ColE1/pMB1/pBR322/pUC origin of replication
   6191..7051    -  CDS            AmpR: β-lactamase; bla; confers resistance to ampicillin, carbenicillin, and related antibiotics
   7052..7156    -  promoter       AmpR promoter: bla
