[The description below was written by a language model from this plasmid's Addgene catalogue record and pLannotate feature annotations shown in this document.]
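Description:
pMRX-INU-TEX264-FLAG is a Moloney murine leukemia virus-based retroviral expression plasmid, built on the pMRX-INU-FLAG backbone (itself derived from the pMX series), for expressing human TEX264 in mammalian cells. The total construct is 7,343 bp. In bacteria it is maintained through a high-copy ColE1/pUC-type origin and selected with ampicillin via the β-lactamase gene and its own promoter.

The viral portion begins with a CMV enhancer fused to MMLV LTR sequence, a hybrid 5′ LTR arrangement that would drive strong transcription of the viral genomic RNA in packaging cells; this corresponds to the CMV promoter listed in the catalogue entry. It is followed by the MMLV Ψ packaging signal, a truncated gag segment lacking its start codon, and a pol-region fragment carrying the splice acceptor, elements that support RNA encapsidation and expression of the downstream insert. The 939 bp TEX264 coding sequence, cloned between BamHI and EcoRI sites, is annotated just upstream of a backbone-encoded C-terminal FLAG tag, which the annotation identifies as a 3xFLAG epitope. An EMCV IRES then allows translation of the neomycin phosphotransferase gene from the same transcript, so transduced cells expressing the tagged protein can be selected with G418. A 3′ MMLV LTR closes the proviral unit.

The construct is suited to producing retrovirus for stable expression of epitope-tagged TEX264, allowing detection or immunoprecipitation through FLAG. The associated publication concerns the role of TEX264 in ER-phagy, the selective autophagy of the endoplasmic reticulum.
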