Addgene plasmid #128258: pMRX-INU-TEX264-FLAG
Purpose: Expresses TEX264 in mammalian cells
Depositing lab: Noboru Mizushima. Depositing organization: The University of Tokyo. Publication: Intrinsically Disordered Protein TEX264 Mediates ER-phagy. Chino H, Hatta T, Natsume T, Mizushima N. Mol Cell. 2019 Apr 11. pii: S1097-2765(19)30257-6. doi: 10.1016/j.molcel.2019.03.033. PubMed 31006538.
Backbone
  Vector backbone: pMRX-INU-FLAG
  Backbone manufacturer: Dr.Shoji Yamaoka of Tokyo Medical and Dental University
  Backbone size w/o insert (bp): 6404
  Total vector size (bp): 7343
  Vector type: Mammalian Expression, Retroviral
  Selectable markers: Neomycin (select with G418)
Growth in bacteria
  Bacterial resistance: Ampicillin, 100 μg/mL
  Growth temperature: 37°C
  Growth strain: NEB Stable
  Copy number: High Copy
Gene/Insert
  Gene/Insert name: TEX264
  Species: H. sapiens (human)
  Insert size (bp): 939
  GenBank ID: NP_001230654
  Entrez Gene: TEX264 (a.k.a. ZSIG11)
  Promoter: CMV
  Tag / fusion protein: FLAG (C terminal on backbone)
  Cloning method: Restriction Enzyme; 5′ cloning site BamHI (not destroyed); 3′ cloning site EcoRI (not destroyed)
  Sequencing primers: 5′ GGCATCGCAGCTTGGATACACGCC
Resource information
  A portion of this plasmid was derived from a plasmid made by: It has the pMX backbone
Terms and licenses: Academic/Nonprofit Terms; Industry Terms: Not Available to Industry
How to cite: pMRX-INU-TEX264-FLAG was a gift from Noboru Mizushima (Addgene plasmid # 128258 ; http://n2t.net/addgene:128258 ; RRID:Addgene_128258)
